>Addgene plasmid #231899 | pUC57-FlpTag-GFP-ph2 | addgene full sequence | sequence record 468190 | Addgene NGS Result
ATTGATTTAAAACTTCATTTTTAATTTAAAAGGATCTAGGTGAAGATCCTTTTTGATAATCTCATGACCA
AAATCCCTTAACGTGAGTTTTCGTTCCACTGAGCGTCAGACCCCGTAGAAAAGATCAAAGGATCTTCTTG
AGATCCTTTTTTTCTGCGCGTAATCTGCTGCTTGCAAACAAAAAAACCACCGCTACCAGCGGTGGTTTGT
TTGCCGGATCAAGAGCTACCAACTCTTTTTCCGAAGGTAACTGGCTTCAGCAGAGCGCAGATACCAAATA
CTGTTCTTCTAGTGTAGCCGTAGTTAGGCCACCACTTCAAGAACTCTGTAGCACCGCCTACATACCTCGC
TCTGCTAATCCTGTTACCAGTGGCTGCTGCCAGTGGCGATAAGTCGTGTCTTACCGGGTTGGACTCAAGA
CGATAGTTACCGGATAAGGCGCAGCGGTCGGGCTGAACGGGGGGTTCGTGCACACAGCCCAGCTTGGAGC
GAACGACCTACACCGAACTGAGATACCTACAGCGTGAGCTATGAGAAAGCGCCACGCTTCCCGAAGGGAG
AAAGGCGGACAGGTATCCGGTAAGCGGCAGGGTCGGAACAGGAGAGCGCACGAGGGAGCTTCCAGGGGGA
AACGCCTGGTATCTTTATAGTCCTGTCGGGTTTCGCCACCTCTGACTTGAGCGTCGATTTTTGTGATGCT
CGTCAGGGGGGCGGAGCCTATGGAAAAACGCCAGCAACGCGGCCTTTTTACGGTTCCTGGCCTTTTGCTG
GCCTTTTGCTCACATGTTCTTTCCTGCGTTATCCCCTGATTCTGTGGATAACCGTATTACCGCCTTTGAG
TGAGCTGATACCGCTCGCCGCAGCCGAACGACCGAGCGCAGCGAGTCAGTGAGCGAGGAAGCGGAAGAGC
GCCCAATACGCAAACCGCCTCTCCCCGCGCGTTGGCCGATTCATTAATGCAGCTGGCACGACAGGTTTCC
CGACTGGAAAGCGGGCAGTGAGCGCAACGCAATTAATGTGAGTTAGCTCACTCATTAGGCACCCCAGGCT
TTACACTTTATGCTTCCGGCTCGTATGTTGTGTGGAATTGTGAGCGGATAACAATTTCACACAGGAAACA
GCTATGACCATGCTCGAGCCAAGCTCGGCGCGCCATTGGGATGATGTAGGTCACGGTCTCGAAGCCGCGG
TGCGGGTGCCAGGGCGTGCCCTTGGGCTCCCCGGGCGCGTACTCCACCTCACCCATCTGGTCCATCATGA
TGGAAGACGGGAAGTTCCTATTCTCTAGAAAGTATAGGAACTTCTCTTTGCACCATTCTAAAGAATAACA
GTGATAATTTCTGGGTTAAGGCAAGAAGTTCCTATTCTATCAGAAGTATAGGAACTTCAGTCGATCCAAC
ATGGCGACTTGTCCCATCCCCGGCATGTTTAAATATACTAATTATTCTTGAACTAATTTTAATCAACCGA
TTTATCTCTCTTCCGCAGGTCGGGAGGTTCCGGTGGAAGCGGAGGTAGCGGCGGATCCGGATCCGTGTCC
AAGGGCGAGGAGCTGTTCACCGGCGTGGTGCCCATCCTGGTGGAGCTGGATGGCGACGTGAACGGCCACA
AGTTCAGCGTGCGCGGCGAGGGCGAGGGCGACGCCACCAACGGCAAGCTGACCCTGAAGTTCATCTGCAC
CACCGGCAAGCTGCCCGTGCCCTGGCCCACCCTGGTGACCACCCTGACCTACGGCGTGCAGTGCTTCAGC
CGCTACCCCGATCACATGAAGCAGCACGATTTCTTCAAGAGCGCCATGCCCGAGGGCTACGTGCAGGAGC
GCACCATCAGCTTCAAGGATGACGGCACCTACAAGACCCGCGCCGAGGTGAAGTTCGAGGGCGATACCCT
GGTGAACCGCATCGAGCTGAAGGGCATCGATTTCAAGGAGGATGGCAACATCCTGGGCCACAAGCTGGAG
TACAACTTCAACAGCCACAACGTGTACATCACCGCCGATAAGCAGAAGAACGGCATCAAGGCCAACTTCA
AGATCCGCCACAATGTGGAGGATGGCTCCGTGCAGCTGGCCGATCACTACCAGCAGAACACCCCCATCGG
CGACGGCCCAGTGCTGCTGCCCGATAACCACTACCTGAGCACCCAGAGCGTGCTGTCCAAGGACCCCAAC
GAGAAGCGCGATCACATGGTGCTGCTGGAGTTCGTGACCGCCGCCGGCATCACCCTGGGCATGGATGAGC
TGTACAAGGGAGGTAGCGGTGGAAGCGGAGGTTCCGGCAGGTAAGTTATTGAACAATGGCATCAAATGCC
TTCATCATCACTACCCTTTAGCCCTTAAGACCCCACAATGACCTTACCCACTCAGAGAAAGATGCGACAA
GTCGCCAGAATTCGAAGTTCCTATACTTTCTAGAGAATAGGAACTTCTAAGAGGTTTCATATTGCTAATA
GCAGCTACAATCCAGCTACCATTCTGCGAAGTTCCTATACTTCTGATAGAATAGGAACTTCAGAAGTCTT
CCATCATGATGGACCAGATGGGTGAGGTGGAGTACGCGCCCGGGGAGCCCAAGGGCACGCCCTGGCACCC
GCACCGCGGCTTCGAGACCGTGACCTACATCATCCCAATACGCGTCAATTCACTGGCCGTCGTTTTACAA
CGTCGTGACTGGGAAAACCCTGGCGTTACCCAACTTAATCGCCTTGCAGCACATCCCCCTTTCGCCAGCT
GGCGTAATAGCGAAGAGGCCCGCACCGATCGCCCTTCCCAACAGTTGCGCAGCCTGAATGGCGAATGGCG
CCTGATGCGGTATTTTCTCCTTACGCATCTGTGCGGTATTTCACACCGCATATGGTGCACTCTCAGTACA
ATCTGCTCTGATGCCGCATAGTTAAGCCAGCCCCGACACCCGCCAACACCCGCTGACGCGCCCTGACGGG
CTTGTCTGCTCCCGGCATCCGCTTACAGACAAGCTGTGACCGTCTCCGGGAGCTGCATGTGTCAGAGGTT
TTCACCGTCATCACCGAAACGCGCGAGACGAAAGGGCCTCGTGATACGCCTATTTTTATAGGTTAATGTC
ATGATAATAATGGTTTCTTAGACGTCAGGTGGCACTTTTCGGGGAAATGTGCGCGGAACCCCTATTTGTT
TATTTTTCTAAATACATTCAAATATGTATCCGCTCATGAGACAATAACCCTGATAAATGCTTCAATAATA
TTGAAAAAGGAAGAGTATGAGCCATATTCAACGGGAAACGTCTTGCTCTAGGCCGCGATTAAATTCCAAC
ATGGATGCTGATTTATATGGGTATAAATGGGCTCGCGATAATGTCGGGCAATCAGGTGCGACAATCTATC
GATTGTATGGGAAGCCCGATGCGCCAGAGTTGTTTCTGAAACATGGCAAAGGTAGCGTTGCCAATGATGT
TACAGATGAGATGGTCAGACTAAACTGGCTGACGGAATTTATGCCTCTTCCGACCATCAAGCATTTTATC
CGTACTCCTGATGATGCATGGTTACTCACCACTGCGATCCCTGGGAAAACAGCATTCCAGGTATTAGAAG
AATATCCTGATTCAGGTGAAAATATTGTTGATGCGCTGGCAGTGTTCCTGCGCCGGTTGCATTCGATTCC
TGTTTGTAATTGTCCTTTTAACAGCGATCGCGTATTTCGTCTCGCTCAGGCGCAATCACGAATGAATAAC
GGTTTGGTTGATGCGAGTGATTTTGATGACGAGCGTAATGGCTGGCCTGTTGAACAAGTCTGGAAAGAAA
TGCATAAACTTTTGCCATTCTCACCGGATTCAGTCGTCACTCATGGTGATTTCTCACTTGATAACCTTAT
TTTTGACGAGGGGAAATTAATAGGTTGTATTGATGTTGGACGAGTCGGAATCGCAGACCGATACCAGGAT
CTTGCCATCCTATGGAACTGCCTCGGTGAGTTTTCTCCTTCATTACAGAAACGGCTTTTTCAAAAATATG
GTATTGATAATCCTGATATGAATAAATTGCAGTTTCATTTGATGCTCGATGAGTTTTTCTAACTGTCAGA
CCAAGTTTACTCATATATACTTTAG
Features (pLannotate 1.2.2; 17 found; start..end, strand, type, name):
    138..726     +  rep_origin     ori: high-copy-number ColE1/pMB1/pBR322/pUC origin of replication
    909..1001    +  CDS            lacI (fragment): lac repressor; lacI; The lac repressor binds to the lac operator to inhibit transcription in E. coli. This inhibition can be relieved by adding lactose or isopropyl-β-D-thiogalactopyranoside (IPTG).
   1014..1035    +  protein_bind   CAP binding site: CAP binding activates transcription in the presence of cAMP. E. coli catabolite activator protein
   1050..1080    +  promoter       lac promoter: promoter for the E. coli lac operon
   1088..1104    +  protein_bind   lac operator: The lac repressor binds to the lac operator to inhibit transcription in E. coli. This inhibition can be relieved by adding lactose or isopropyl-β-D-thiogalactopyranoside (IPTG). lac repressor encoded by lacI
   1178..1247    +  protein_bind   attB: attB site for the φC31 integrase (Groth et al., 2000) phage φC31 integrase
   1271..1304    +  protein_bind   FRT (minimal): supports FLP-mediated excision but not integration (Turan and Bode, 2011) FLP recombinase from the Saccharomyces cerevisiae 2μ plasmid
   1304..1354    +  intron         β-globin intron (fragment): internally truncated intron from human β-globin
   1538..2248    +  CDS            Superfolder GFP: Superfolder GFP is a basic (constitutively fluorescent) green fluorescent protein published in 2005, derived from Aequorea victoria. It is reported to be a very rapidly-maturing weak dimer.
   2394..2427    -  protein_bind   FRT (minimal): supports FLP-mediated excision but not integration (Turan and Bode, 2011) FLP recombinase from the Saccharomyces cerevisiae 2μ plasmid
   2428..2477    +  intron         β-globin intron (fragment): internally truncated intron from human β-globin
   2537..2606    -  protein_bind   attB: attB site for the φC31 integrase (Groth et al., 2000) phage φC31 integrase
   2638..2795    +  CDS            lacZα (fragment): LacZα fragment of β-galactosidase; lacZ fragment
   2801..2900    -  misc_feature   bom (fragment): basis of mobility region from pBR322
   3002..3037    -  CDS            rop (fragment): Rop protein, which maintains plasmids at low copy number; rop
   3132..3236    +  promoter       AmpR promoter: bla
   3237..4052    +  CDS            KanR: aminoglycoside phosphotransferase; aph(3')-Ia; confers resistance to kanamycin in bacteria or G418 (Geneticin®) in eukaryotes
