[The description below was written by a language model from this plasmid's Addgene catalogue record and pLannotate feature annotations shown in this document.]
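Description:
pUC57-FlpTag-GFP-ph2 is a small, high-copy bacterial cloning plasmid that serves as a donor for conditional endogenous protein tagging. It is not an expression vector in its own right. It replicates in E. coli from a ColE1/pUC-type origin and is selected with kanamycin through an aph(3')-Ia gene driven by the bla (AmpR) promoter. Remnants of the pUC polylinker region surround the insert: lac promoter and operator, CAP site, and lacI and lacZα fragments. The catalogue lists pFlip-Flop-P0 as the backbone, with a backbone size larger than the stated total of about 4.1 kb. The record does not explain this inconsistency, though the sequenced record is about 4.1 kb.

The payload is the synthetic FlpTag cassette, described as a splice acceptor, GFP and splice donor held in an inverted configuration. The feature table annotates the GFP as superfolder GFP. The cassette is flanked on each side by FRT and FRT14 sites. The annotation detects one canonical minimal FRT on each side, in opposite orientation, and does not call the FRT14 sites. Short stretches next to the FRTs are annotated as β-globin intron fragments. Two oppositely oriented φC31 attB sites bracket the whole unit, allowing φC31 integrase-mediated exchange into attP sites already present at a gene of interest.

Once integrated, the cassette is intended to remain silent in its initial orientation. Flp recombinase flips it, via the paired heterotypic FRT sites, so that the splice sites incorporate GFP as an artificial exon. The endogenous protein is then tagged only in Flp-expressing cells. "ph2" denotes the codon phase 2 version, chosen to keep the reading frame at the target intron. The associated work used this approach to map the subcellular distribution of ion channels in motion-sensing neurons.
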