Addgene plasmid #231899: pUC57-FlpTag-GFP-ph2
Purpose: Vector with FlpTag-GFP, an inverted GFP enabling conditional tagging and visualization of endogenous proteins via Flp recombinase activity. Codon phase 2.
Depositing lab: Alexander Borst. Depositing organization: Max Planck Institute for Biological Intelligence. Publication: Conditional protein tagging methods reveal highly specific subcellular distribution of ion channels in motion-sensing neurons. Fendl S, Vieira RM, Borst A. Elife. 2020 Oct 20;9:e62953. doi: 10.7554/eLife.62953. PubMed 33079061.
Backbone
  Vector backbone: pFlip-Flop-P0
  Backbone size w/o insert (bp): 5285
  Total vector size (bp): 4107
  Vector type: Bacterial Expression
Growth in bacteria
  Bacterial resistance: Kanamycin, 50 μg/mL
  Growth temperature: 37°C
  Growth strain: DH5alpha
  Copy number: High Copy
Gene/Insert
  Gene/Insert name: SD-GFP-SA
  Species: Synthetic
  Insert size (bp): 991
Terms and licenses: Academic/Nonprofit Terms; Industry Terms: Not Available to Industry
Depositor comments: The FlpTag insertion consists of an inverted sequence containing a splice acceptor (SA), GFP, and a splice donor (SD), flanked on either side by FRT and FRT14 recombination sites. This configuration allows conditional protein tagging, where the cassette orientation is controlled by Flp recombinase, enabling specific expression of GFP in targeted cells or tissues. FlpTag is integrated into the genome at specific attP sites, targeting the gene of interest through phiC31 integrase-mediated recombination at the designated gene locus.
How to cite: pUC57-FlpTag-GFP-ph2 was a gift from Alexander Borst (Addgene plasmid # 231899 ; http://n2t.net/addgene:231899 ; RRID:Addgene_231899)
